>Addgene plasmid #83920 | pRSF-Ivy-his-hLYZ | depositor full sequence | sequence record 160356 | pRSF-Ivy-his-hLYZ sequence 4514 bps
GGGGAATTGTGAGCGGATAACAATTCCCCTGTAGAAATAATTTTGTTTAACTTTAATAAGGAGATATACC
ATGGGGCAGGATGATTTAACCATTAGCAGCCTTGCAAAGGGCGAAACCACCAAAGCTGCATTTAATCAGA
TGGTACAAGGGCATAAGCTGCCTGCCTGGGTGATGAAAGGCGGTACTTATACTCCCGCACAAACCGTAAC
GTTGGGAGATGAGACGTATCAGGTGATGAGCGCGTGCAAACCGCATGACTGTGGCTCGCAACGTATCGCT
GTGATGTGGTCCGAGAAATCTAATCAGATGACGGGGCTGTTCTCGACTATTGATGAGAAAACGTCGCAAG
AGAAACTCACCTGGCTGAATGTGAACGATGCGCTTTCGATTGATGGTAAAACGGTGTTGTTCGCGGCGTT
GACCGGCAGCCTGGAAAACCATCCGGATGGCTTTAATTTTAAACATCACCATCATCACCACTAAGCTTGC
GGCCGCATAATGCTTAAGTCGAACAGAAAGTAATCGTATTGTACACGGCCGCATAATCGAAATTAATACG
ACTCACTATAGGGGAATTGTGAGCGGATAACAATTCCCCATCTTAGTATATTAGTTAAGTATAAGAAGGA
GATATACATATGAAGGTCTTTGAAAGGTGTGAGTTGGCCAGAACTCTGAAAAGATTGGGAATGGATGGCT
ACAGGGGAATCAGCCTAGCAAACTGGATGTGTTTGGCCAAATGGGAGAGTGGTTACAACACACGAGCTAC
AAACTACAATGCTGGAGACAGAAGCACTGATTATGGGATATTTCAGATCAATAGCCGCTACTGGTGTAAT
GATGGCAAAACCCCAGGAGCAGTTAATGCCTGTCATTTATCCTGCAGTGCTTTGCTGCAAGATAACATCG
CTGATGCTGTAGCTTGTGCAAAGAGGGTTGTCCGTGATCCACAAGGCATTAGAGCATGGGTGGCATGGAG
AAATCGTTGTCAAAACAGAGATGTCCGTCAGTATGTTCAAGGTTGTGGAGTGTAATAACTCGAGTCTGGT
AAAGAAACCGCTGCTGCGAAATTTGAACGCCAGCACATGGACTCGTCTACTAGCGCAGCTTAATTAACCT
AGGCTGCTGCCACCGCTGAGCAATAACTAGCATAACCCCTTGGGGCCTCTAAACGGGTCTTGAGGGGTTT
TTTGCTGAAACCTCAGGCATTTGAGAAGCACACGGTCACACTGCTTCCGGTAGTCAATAAACCGGTAAAC
CAGCAATAGACATAAGCGGCTATTTAACGACCCTGCCCTGAACCGACGACAAGCTGACGACCGGGTCTCC
GCAAGTGGCACTTTTCGGGGAAATGTGCGCGGAACCCCTATTTGTTTATTTTTCTAAATACATTCAAATA
TGTATCCGCTCATGAATTAATTCTTAGAAAAACTCATCGAGCATCAAATGAAACTGCAATTTATTCATAT
CAGGATTATCAATACCATATTTTTGAAAAAGCCGTTTCTGTAATGAAGGAGAAAACTCACCGAGGCAGTT
CCATAGGATGGCAAGATCCTGGTATCGGTCTGCGATTCCGACTCGTCCAACATCAATACAACCTATTAAT
TTCCCCTCGTCAAAAATAAGGTTATCAAGTGAGAAATCACCATGAGTGACGACTGAATCCGGTGAGAATG
GCAAAAGTTTATGCATTTCTTTCCAGACTTGTTCAACAGGCCAGCCATTACGCTCGTCATCAAAATCACT
CGCATCAACCAAACCGTTATTCATTCGTGATTGCGCCTGAGCGAGACGAAATACGCGGTCGCTGTTAAAA
GGACAATTACAAACAGGAATCGAATGCAACCGGCGCAGGAACACTGCCAGCGCATCAACAATATTTTCAC
CTGAATCAGGATATTCTTCTAATACCTGGAATGCTGTTTTCCCGGGGATCGCAGTGGTGAGTAACCATGC
ATCATCAGGAGTACGGATAAAATGCTTGATGGTCGGAAGAGGCATAAATTCCGTCAGCCAGTTTAGTCTG
ACCATCTCATCTGTAACATCATTGGCAACGCTACCTTTGCCATGTTTCAGAAACAACTCTGGCGCATCGG
GCTTCCCATACAATCGATAGATTGTCGCACCTGATTGCCCGACATTATCGCGAGCCCATTTATACCCATA
TAAATCAGCATCCATGTTGGAATTTAATCGCGGCCTAGAGCAAGACGTTTCCCGTTGAATATGGCTCATA
CTCTTCCTTTTTCAATATTATTGAAGCATTTATCAGGGTTATTGTCTCATGAGCGGATACATATTTGAAT
GTATTTAGAAAAATAAACAAATAGGCATGCAGCGCTCTTCCGCTTCCTCGCTCACTGACTCGCTACGCTC
GGTCGTTCGACTGCGGCGAGCGGTGTCAGCTCACTCAAAAGCGGTAATACGGTTATCCACAGAATCAGGG
GATAAAGCCGGAAAGAACATGTGAGCAAAAAGCAAAGCACCGGAAGAAGCCAACGCCGCAGGCGTTTTTC
CATAGGCTCCGCCCCCCTGACGAGCATCACAAAAATCGACGCTCAAGCCAGAGGTGGCGAAACCCGACAG
GACTATAAAGATACCAGGCGTTTCCCCCTGGAAGCTCCCTCGTGCGCTCTCCTGTTCCGACCCTGCCGCT
TACCGGATACCTGTCCGCCTTTCTCCCTTCGGGAAGCGTGGCGCTTTCTCATAGCTCACGCTGTTGGTAT
CTCAGTTCGGTGTAGGTCGTTCGCTCCAAGCTGGGCTGTGTGCACGAACCCCCCGTTCAGCCCGACCGCT
GCGCCTTATCCGGTAACTATCGTCTTGAGTCCAACCCGGTAAGACACGACTTATCGCCACTGGCAGCAGC
CATTGGTAACTGATTTAGAGGACTTTGTCTTGAAGTTATGCACCTGTTAAGGCTAAACTGAAAGAACAGA
TTTTGGTGAGTGCGGTCCTCCAACCCACTTACCTTGGTTCAAAGAGTTGGTAGCTCAGCGAACCTTGAGA
AAACCACCGTTGGTAGCGGTGGTTTTTCTTTATTTATGAGATGATGAATCAATCGGTCTATCAAGTCAAC
GAACAGCTATTCCGTTACTCTAGATTTCAGTGCAATTTATCTCTTCAAATGTAGCACCTGAAGTCAGCCC
CATACGATATAAGTTGTAATTCTCATGTTAGTCATGCCCCGCGCCCACCGGAAGGAGCTGACTGGGTTGA
AGGCTCTCAAGGGCATCGGTCGAGATCCCGGTGCCTAATGAGTGAGCTAACTTACATTAATTGCGTTGCG
CTCACTGCCCGCTTTCCAGTCGGGAAACCTGTCGTGCCAGCTGCATTAATGAATCGGCCAACGCGCGGGG
AGAGGCGGTTTGCGTATTGGGCGCCAGGGTGGTTTTTCTTTTCACCAGTGAGACGGGCAACAGCTGATTG
CCCTTCACCGCCTGGCCCTGAGAGAGTTGCAGCAAGCGGTCCACGCTGGTTTGCCCCAGCAGGCGAAAAT
CCTGTTTGATGGTGGTTAACGGCGGGATATAACATGAGCTGTCTTCGGTATCGTCGTATCCCACTACCGA
GATGTCCGCACCAACGCGCAGCCCGGACTCGGTAATGGCGCGCATTGCGCCCAGCGCCATCTGATCGTTG
GCAACCAGCATCGCAGTGGGAACGATGCCCTCATTCAGCATTTGCATGGTTTGTTGAAAACCGGACATGG
CACTCCAGTCGCCTTCCCGTTCCGCTATCGGCTGAATTTGATTGCGAGTGAGATATTTATGCCAGCCAGC
CAGACGCAGACGCGCCGAGACAGAACTTAATGGGCCCGCTAACAGCGCGATTTGCTGGTGACCCAATGCG
ACCAGATGCTCCACGCCCAGTCGCGTACCGTCTTCATGGGAGAAAATAATACTGTTGATGGGTGTCTGGT
CAGAGACATCAAGAAATAACGCCGGAACATTAGTGCAGGCAGCTTCCACAGCAATGGCATCCTGGTCATC
CAGCGGATAGTTAATGATCAGCCCACTGACGCGTTGCGCGAGAAGATTGTGCACCGCCGCTTTACAGGCT
TCGACGCCGCTTCGTTCTACCATCGACACCACCACGCTGGCACCCAGTTGATCGGCGCGAGATTTAATCG
CCGCGACAATTTGCGACGGCGCGTGCAGGGCCAGACTGGAGGTGGCAACGCCAATCAGCAACGACTGTTT
GCCCGCCAGTTGTTGTGCCACGCGGTTGGGAATGTAATTCAGCTCCGCCATCGCCGCTTCCACTTTTTCC
CGCGTTTTCGCAGAAACGTGGCTGGCCTGGTTCACCACGCGGGAAACGGTCTGATAAGAGACACCGGCAT
ACTCTGCGACATCGTATAACGTTACTGGTTTCACATTCACCACCCTGAATTGACTCTCTTCCGGGCGCTA
TCATGCCATACCGCGAAAGGTTTTGCGCCATTCGATGGTGTCCGGGATCTCGACGCTCTCCCTTATGCGA
CTCCTGCATTAGGAAATTAATACGACTCACTATA
Features (pLannotate 1.2.2; 19 found; start..end, strand, type, name):
      3..27      +  protein_bind   lac operator: The lac repressor binds to the lac operator to inhibit transcription in E. coli. This inhibition can be relieved by adding lactose or isopropyl-β-D-thiogalactopyranoside (IPTG). lac repressor encoded by lacI
     42..64      +  RBS            RBS: efficient ribosome binding site from bacteriophage T7 gene 10 (Olins and Rangwala, 1989)
     71..463     +  CDS            ivy (fragment): IVY_ECOLI - Also known as ykfE. Experimental evidence at protein level: Swiss-Prot protein existence level 1. Strong inhibitor of lysozyme C. From Escherichia coli (strain K12).
    554..572     +  promoter       T7 promoter: promoter for bacteriophage T7 RNA polymerase
    573..597     +  protein_bind   lac operator: The lac repressor binds to the lac operator to inhibit transcription in E. coli. This inhibition can be relieved by adding lactose or isopropyl-β-D-thiogalactopyranoside (IPTG). lac repressor encoded by lacI
    643..1032    +  CDS            LYZ (fragment): LYSC_HUMAN - Also known as LZM. Experimental evidence at protein level: Swiss-Prot protein existence level 1. Lysozymes have primarily a bacteriolytic function; those in tissues and body fluids are associated with the monocyte-macrophage system and enhance the activity of immunoagents. From Homo sapiens (Human).
   1051..1092    +  CDS            S-Tag (fragment): affinity and epitope tag derived from pancreatic ribonuclease A
   1122..1139    +  CDS            SET1 (fragment): solubility-enhancement tag derived from T7 phage gene 10B
   1147..1194    +  terminator     T7 terminator: transcription terminator for bacteriophage T7 RNA polymerase
   1358..1415    +  promoter       AmpR promoter (fragment): bla
   1424..2239    -  CDS            KanR: aminoglycoside phosphotransferase; aph(3')-Ia; confers resistance to kanamycin in bacteria or G418 (Geneticin®) in eukaryotes
   2240..2331    -  promoter       AmpR promoter: bla
   2347..3096    -  rep_origin     RSF ori: Plasmids containing the RSF 1030 origin of replication can be propagated in E. coli cells that contain additional plasmids with compatible origins.
   3179..3243    -  CDS            TcR (fragment): tetracycline efflux protein; tet; confers resistance to tetracycline
   3258..3279    -  protein_bind   CAP binding site: CAP binding activates transcription in the presence of cAMP. E. coli catabolite activator protein
   3292..4374    -  CDS            lacI: lac repressor; lacI; The lac repressor binds to the lac operator to inhibit transcription in E. coli. This inhibition can be relieved by adding lactose or isopropyl-β-D-thiogalactopyranoside (IPTG).
   4375..4452    -  promoter       lacI promoter: lacI
   4460..4495    -  CDS            TcR (fragment): tetracycline efflux protein; tet; confers resistance to tetracycline
   4498..2       +  promoter       T7 promoter (across the origin): promoter for bacteriophage T7 RNA polymerase
