[The description below was written by a language model from this plasmid's Addgene catalogue record and pLannotate feature annotations shown in this document.]
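Description:
pRSF-Ivy-his-hLYZ is a 4,514 bp bacterial co-expression plasmid built on the pRSFDuet-1 backbone. It replicates in E. coli from the RSF1030 origin, which is compatible with other common origin types and so allows it to coexist with additional plasmids. Selection is by kanamycin through the aph(3')-Ia resistance gene. The backbone also carries lacI under its own promoter, supplying the lac repressor that controls both expression cassettes.

The payload consists of two open reading frames, each placed behind its own T7 promoter and lac operator, so transcription depends on a host that supplies T7 RNA polymerase and is inducible with IPTG. A single T7 terminator is annotated downstream of the second cassette. The first cassette, cloned between NcoI and HindIII and preceded by an annotated T7 gene 10 ribosome binding site, encodes E. coli Ivy (inhibitor of vertebrate lysozyme). Its native leader sequence has been deleted and replaced, and it has a C-terminal six-histidine tag. The second cassette, cloned between NdeI and XhoI, encodes wild-type human lysozyme (LYZ). It is annotated as a fragment of the full precursor, and the record lists no tag for it. An S-tag fragment annotated after the lysozyme coding region appears to be a leftover backbone element, and the record does not describe it as a fusion.

According to the record, both proteins are produced in the cytoplasm. Ivy is a strong inhibitor of C-type lysozyme, and the associated publication title describes soluble expression and single-step purification of active human lysozyme in E. coli. This suggests that the tagged inhibitor serves as the purification handle, although the record does not spell out the mechanism.
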