Addgene plasmid #83920: pRSF-Ivy-his-hLYZ
Purpose: Co-expresses a hisx6 tagged copy of the Ivy protein and the wild type human lysozyme protein, both in the cytoplasmic compartment.
Depositing lab: Karl Griswold. Depositing organization: Dartmouth College and Medical School. Publication: Engineering Escherichia coli for soluble expression and single step purification of active human lysozyme. Lamppa JW, Tanyos SA, Griswold KE. J Biotechnol. 2013 Mar 10;164(1):1-8. doi: 10.1016/j.jbiotec.2012.11.007. Epub 2012 Dec 7. PubMed 23220215.
Backbone
  Vector backbone: pRSFDuet-1
  Total vector size (bp): 4514
  Vector type: Bacterial Expression
Growth in bacteria
  Bacterial resistance: Kanamycin, 50 μg/mL
  Growth temperature: 37°C
  Growth strain: DH5alpha
  Copy number: Unknown
Gene/Insert 1
  Gene/Insert name: Ivy (alt name: Inhibitor of vertebrate lysozyme)
  Species: E. coli
  Mutation: Ivy leader sequence deleted and replaced.
  Promoter: T7
  Tag / fusion protein: Ivy protein has C-terminal hisx6 tag (C terminal on insert)
  Cloning method: Restriction Enzyme; 5′ cloning site NcoI (not destroyed); 3′ cloning site HindIII (not destroyed)
  Sequencing primers: 5′ ggatctcgacgctctccct; 3′ gattatgcggccgtgtacaa
Gene/Insert 2
  Gene/Insert name: lysozyme (alt name: human lysozyme)
  Species: H. sapiens (human)
  Entrez Gene: LYZ (a.k.a. LYZF1, LZM)
  Promoter: t7
  Cloning method: Restriction Enzyme; 5′ cloning site NdeI (not destroyed); 3′ cloning site XhoI (not destroyed)
  Sequencing primers: 5′ ttgtacacggccgcataatc; 3′ gctagttattgctcagcgg
Terms and licenses: Academic/Nonprofit Terms; Industry Terms: Not Available to Industry
How to cite: pRSF-Ivy-his-hLYZ was a gift from Karl Griswold (Addgene plasmid # 83920 ; http://n2t.net/addgene:83920 ; RRID:Addgene_83920)
