>Addgene plasmid #83920 | pRSF-Ivy-his-hLYZ | addgene partial sequence | sequence record 163181 | DuetUP2 5'-GATTATGCGGCCGTGTACAA-3'
GCATTATGCGGCCGCAAGCTTAGTGGTGATGATGGTGATGTTTAAAATTAAAGCCATCCGGATGGTTTTC
CAGGCTGCCGGTCAACGCCGCGAACAACACCGTTTTACCATCAATCGAAAGCGCATCGTTCACATTCAGC
CAGGTGAGTTTCTCTTGCGACGTTTTCTCATCAATAGTCGAGAACAGCCCCGTCATCTGATTAGATTTCT
CGGACCACATCACAGCGATACGTTGCGAGCCACAGTCATGCGGTTTGCACGCGCTCATCACCTGATACGT
CTCATCTCCCAACGTTACGGTTTGTGCGGGAGTATAAGTACCGCCTTTCATCACCCAGGCAGGCAGCTTA
TGCCCTTGTACCATCTGATTAAATGCAGCTTTGGTGGTTTCGCCCTTTGCAAGGCTGCTAATGGTTAAAT
CATCCTGCCCCATGGTATATCTCCTTATTAAAGTTAAACAAAATTATTTCTACAGGGGAATTGTTATCCG
CTCACAATTCCCCTATAGTGAGTCGTATTAATTTCCTAATGCAGGAGTCGCATAAGGGAGAGCGTCGAGA
TCCCGGACACCATCGAATGGCGCAAAACCTTTCGCGGTATGGCATGATAGCGCCCGGAAGAGAGTCAATT
CAGGGTGGTGAATGTGAAACCAGTAACGTTATACGATGTCGCAGAGTATGCCGGTGTCTCTTATCAGACC
GTTTCCCGCGTGGTGAACCAGGCCAGCCACGTTTCTGCGAAAACGCGGGAAAAAGTGGAAGCGGCGATGG
CGGAGCTGAATTACATTCCCAACCGCGTGGCACAACAACTGGCGGGCAAACAGTCGTTGCTGATTG
