>Addgene plasmid #83920 | pRSF-Ivy-his-hLYZ | addgene partial sequence | sequence record 163182 | DuetDOWN-1 5'-TTGTACACGGCCGCATAATC-3'
TGTGAGCGGATAACAATTCCCCATCTTAGTATATTAGTTAAGTATAAGAAGGAGATATACATATGAAGGT
CTTTGAAAGGTGTGAGTTGGCCAGAACTCTGAAAAGATTGGGAATGGATGGCTACAGGGGAATCAGCCTA
GCAAACTGGATGTGTTTGGCCAAATGGGAGAGTGGTTACAACACACGAGCTACAAACTACAATGCTGGAG
ACAGAAGCACTGATTATGGGATATTTCAGATCAATAGCCGCTACTGGTGTAATGATGGCAAAACCCCAGG
AGCAGTTAATGCCTGTCATTTATCCTGCAGTGCTTTGCTGCAAGATAACATCGCTGATGCTGTAGCTTGT
GCAAAGAGGGTTGTCCGTGATCCACAAGGCATTAGAGCATGGGTGGCATGGAGAAATCGTTGTCAAAACA
GAGATGTCCGTCAGTATGTTCAAGGTTGTGGAGTGTAATAACTCGAGTCTGGTAAAGAAACCGCTGCTGC
GAAATTTGAACGCCAGCACATGGACTCGTCTACTAGCGCAGCTTAATTAACCTAGGCTGCTGCCACCGCT
GAGCAATAACTAGCATAACCCCTTGGGGCCTCTAAACGGGTCTTGAGGGGTTTTTTGCTGAAACCTCAGG
CATTTGAGAAGCACACGGTCACACTGCTTCCGGTAGTCAATAAACCGGTAAACCAGCAATAGACATAAGC
GGCTATTTAACGACCCTGCCCTGAACCGACGACAAGCTGACGACCGGGTCTCCGCAAGTGGCACTTTTCG
GGGA
